>Addgene plasmid #138071 | MYMH 467 | addgene full sequence | sequence record 274941 | Addgene NGS Result
TTTCAGGAGCTAAGGAAGCTAAAATGGAGAAAAAAATCACTGGATATACCACCGTTGATATATCCCAATG
GCATCGTAAAGAACATTTTGAGGCATTTCAGTCAGTTGCTCAATGTACCTATAACCAGACCGTTCAGCTG
GATATTACGGCCTTTTTAAAGACCGTAAAGAAAAATAAGCACAAGTTTTATCCGGCCTTTATTCACATTC
TTGCCCGCCTGATGAATGCTCATCCGGAATTTCGTATGGCAATGAAAGACGGTGAGCTGGTGATATGGGA
TAGTGTTCACCCTTGTTACACCGTTTTCCATGAGCAAACTGAAACGTTTTCATCGCTCTGGAGTGAATAC
CACGACGATTTCCGGCAGTTTCTACACATATATTCGCAAGATGTGGCGTGTTACGGTGAAAACCTGGCCT
ATTTCCCTAAAGGGTTTATTGAGAATATGTTTTTCGTCTCAGCCAATCCCTGGGTGAGTTTCACCAGTTT
TGATTTAAACGTGGCCAATATGGACAACTTCTTCGCCCCCGTTTTCACCATGGGCAAATATTATACGCAA
GGCGACAAGGTGCTGATGCCGCTGGCGATTCAGGTTCATCATGCCGTTTGTGATGGCTTCCATGTCGGCA
GAATGCTTAATGAATTACAACAGTACTGCGATGAGTGGCAGGGCGGGGCGTAATTTGACTTTTGTCCTTT
TCCGCTGCATAACCCTGCTTCGGGGTCATTATAGCGATTTTTTCGGTATATCCATCCTTTTTCGCACGAT
ATACAGGATTTTGCCAAAGGGTTCGTGTAGACTTTCCTTGGTGTATCCAACGGCGTCAGCCGGGCAGGAT
AGGTGAAGTAGGCCCACCCGCGAGCGGGTGTTCCTTCTTCACTGTCCCTTATTCGCACCTGGCGGTGCTC
AACGGGAATCCTGCTCTGCGAGGCTGGCCGTAGGCCGGCCCTACCGGCGCGGCAGCGTTACCCGTGTCGG
CGGCTCCAACGGCTCGCCATCGTCCAGAAAACACGGCTCATCGGGCATCGGCAGGCGCTGCTGCCCGCGC
CGTTCCCATTCCTCCGTTTCGGTCAAGGCTGGCAGGTCTGGTTCCATGCCCGGAATGCCGGGCTGGCTGG
GCGGCTCCTCGCCGGGGCCGGTCGGTAGTTGCTGCTCGCCCGGATACAGGGTCGGGATGCGGCGCAGGTC
GCCATGCCCCAACAGCGATTCGTCCTGGTCGTCGTGATCAACCACCACGGCGGCACTGAACACCGACAGG
CGCAACTGGTCGCGGGGCTGGCCCCACGCCACGCGGTCATTGACCACGTAGGCCGACACGGTGCCGGGGC
CGTTGAGCTTCACGACGGAGATCCAGCGCTCGGCCACCAAGTCCTTGACTGCGTATTGGACCGTCCGCAA
AGAACGTCCGATGAGCTTGGAAAGTGTCTTCTGGCTGACCACCACGGCGTTCTGGTGGCCCATCTGCGCC
ACGAGGTGATGCAGCAGCATTGCCGCCGTGGGTTTCCTCGCAATAAGCCCGGCCCACGCCTCATGCGCTT
TGCGTTCCGTTTGCACCCAGTGACCGGGCTTGTTCTTGGCTTGAATGCCGATTTCTCTGGACTGCGTGGC
CATGCTTATCTCCATGCGGTAGGGGTGCCGCACGGTTGCGGCACCATGCGCAATCAGCTGCAACTTTTCG
GCAGCGCGACAACAATTATGCGTTGCGTAAAAGTGGCAGTCAATTACAGATTTTCTTTAACCTACGCAAT
GAGCTATTGCGGGGGGTGCCGCAATGAGCTGTTGCGTACCCCCCTTTTTTAAGTTGTTGATTTTTAAGTC
TTTCGCATTTCGCCCTATATCTAGTTCTTTGGTGCCCAAAGAAGGGCACCCCTGCGGGGTTCCCCCACGC
CTTCGGCGCGGCTCCCCCTCCGGCAAAAAGTGGCCCCTCCGGGGCTTGTTGATCGACTGCGCGGCCTTCG
GCCTTGCCCAAGGTGGCGCTGCCCCCTTGGAACCCCCGCACTCGCCGCCGTGAGGCTCGGGGGGCAGGCG
GGCGGGCTTCGCCCTTCGACTGCCCCCACTCGCATAGGCTTGGGTCGTTCCAGGCGCGTCAAGGCCAAGC
CGCTGCGCGGTCGCTGCGCGAGCCTTGACCCGCCTTCCACTTGGTGTCCAACCGGCAAGCGAAGCGCGCA
GGCCGCAGGCCGGAGGCTTTTCCCCAGAGAAAATTAAAAAAATTGATGGGGCAAGGCCGCAGGCCGCGCA
GTTGGAGCCGGTGGGTATGTGGTCGAAGGCTGGGTAGCCGGTGGGCAATCCCTGTGGTCAAGCTCGTGGG
CAGGCGCAGCCTGTCCATCAGCTTGTCCAGCAGGGTTGTCCACGGGCCGAGCGAAGCGAGCCAGCCGGTG
GCCGCTCGCGGCCATCGTCCACATATCCACGGGCTGGCAAGGGAGCGCAGCGACCGCGCAGGGCGAAGCC
CGGAGAGCAAGCCCGTAGGGGGGGCGCGCCCAGCTGTCTAGGGCGGCGGATTTGTCCTACTCAGGAGAGC
GTTCACCGACAAACAACAGATAAAACGAAAGGCCCAGTCTTTCGACTGAGCCTTTCGTTTTATTTGATGC
CTTTAATTAAAGCGGATAACAATTTCACACAGGAGAATTCTTGACAGCTAGCTCAGTCCTAGGTATTGTG
CTAGCTCTAGAGAAAGAGGAGAAATACTAGATGGTGAGCAAGGGCGAGGAGGATAACATGGCCATCATCA
AGGAGTTCATGCGCTTCAAGGTGCACATGGAGGGCTCCGTGAACGGCCACGAGTTCGAGATCGAGGGCGA
GGGCGAGGGCCGCCCCTACGAGGGCACCCAGACCGCCAAGCTGAAGGTGACCAAGGGTGGCCCCCTGCCC
TTCGCCTGGGACATCCTGTCCCCTCAGTTCATGTACGGCTCCAAGGCCTACGTGAAGCACCCCGCCGACA
TCCCCGACTACTTGAAGCTGTCCTTCCCCGAGGGCTTCAAGTGGGAGCGCGTGATGAACTTCGAGGACGG
CGGCGTGGTGACCGTGACCCAGGACTCCTCCTTGCAGGACGGCGAGTTCATCTACAAGGTGAAGCTGCGC
GGCACCAACTTCCCCTCCGACGGCCCCGTAATGCAGAAGAAGACCATGGGCTGGGAGGCCTCCTCCGAGC
GGATGTACCCCGAGGACGGCGCCCTGAAGGGCGAGATCAAGCAGAGGCTGAAGCTGAAGGACGGCGGCCA
CTACGACGCTGAGGTCAAGACCACCTACAAGGCCAAGAAGCCCGTGCAGCTGCCCGGCGCCTACAACGTC
AACATCAAGTTGGACATCACCTCCCACAACGAGGACTACACCATCGTGGAACAGTACGAACGCGCCGAGG
GCCGCCACTCCACCGGCGGCATGGACGAGCTGTACAAGTAATAATACGGATCCCGCAGATAGCAAAAAAG
CGCCTTTAGGGCGCTTTTTTACATTGGTGGCCTGCAGGTAGAGAAAGAGGAGAAATACTAGATGCGTAAA
GGAGAAGAACTTTTCACTGGAGTTGTCCCAATTCTTGTTGAATTAGATGGTGATGTTAATGGGCACAAAT
TTTCTGTCAGTGGAGAGGGTGAAGGTGATGCAACATACGGAAAACTTACCCTTAAATTTATTTGCACTAC
TGGAAAACTACCTGTTCCATGGCCAACACTTGTCACTACTTTCGGTTATGGTGTTCAATGCTTTGCGAGA
TACCCAGATCATATGAAACAGCATGACTTTTTCAAGAGTGCCATGCCCGAAGGTTATGTACAGGAAAGAA
CTATATTTTTCAAAGATGACGGGAACTACAAGACACGTGCTGAAGTCAAGTTTGAAGGTGATACCCTTGT
TAATAGAATCGAGTTAAAAGGTATTGATTTTAAAGAAGATGGAAACATTCTTGGACACAAATTGGAATAC
AACTATAACTCACACAATGTATACATCATGGCAGACAAACAAAAGAATGGAATCAAAGTTAACTTCAAAA
TTAGACACAACATTGAAGATGGAAGCGTTCAACTAGCAGACCATTATCAACAAAATACTCCAATTGGCGA
TGGCCCTGTCCTTTTACCAGACAACCATTACCTGTCCACACAATCTGCCCTTTCGAAAGATCCCAACGAA
AAGAGAGACCACATGGTCCTTCTTGAGTTTGTAACAGCTGCTGGGATTACACATGGCATGGATGAACTAT
ACAAATAATAATACTAGAGCCAGGCATCAAATAAAACGAAAGGCTCAGTCGAAAGACTGGGCCTTTCGTT
TTATCTGTTGTTTGTCGGTGAACGCTCTCTACTAGAGTCACACTGGCTCACCTTCGGGTGGGCCTTTCTG
CGTTTATATACTAGTAGCGGCCGCTGCAGCTTGGACTCCTGTTGATAGATCCAGTAATGACCTCAGAACT
CCATCTGGATTTGTTCAGAACGCTCGGTTGCCGCCGGGCGTTTTTTATTGGTGAGAATCCAGGGGTCCCC
AATAATTACGATTTAAATTGGCGAAAATGAGACGTTGATCGGCACGTAAGAGGTTCCAACTTTCACCATA
ATGAAATAAGATCACTACCGGGCGTATTTTTTGAGTTATCGAGAT
Features (pLannotate 1.2.2; 13 found; start..end, strand, type, name):
     24..680     +  CDS            cat: CAT_ECOLX - Experimental evidence at protein level: Swiss-Prot protein existence level 1. This enzyme is an effector of chloramphenicol resistance in bacteria. From Escherichia coli. This protein is used as a marker in many commonly used cloning vectors, such as pACYC184.
    832..940     +  oriT           oriT: incP origin of transfer
    951..1613    -  CDS            pBBR1 Rep: replication protein for the broad-host-range plasmid pBBR1 from Bordetella bronchiseptica
   1614..2385    -  rep_origin     pBBR1 oriV: replication origin of the broad-host-range plasmid pBBR1 from Bordetella bronchiseptica; requires the pBBR1 Rep protein for replication
   2500..2586    -  terminator     rrnB T1 terminator: Escherichia coli rrnB; transcription terminator T1 from the E. coli rrnB gene
   2631..2656    +  promoter       J23119(SpeI) promoter (fragment): bacterial promoter (Registry of Standard Biological Parts BBa J23119) modified to end with an SpeI site
   2691..3398    +  CDS            mCherry: mCherry is a basic (constitutively fluorescent) red fluorescent protein published in 2004, derived from Discosoma sp.. It is reported to be a very rapidly-maturing monomer with low acid sensitivity.
   3492..4205    +  CDS            hfriFP: hfriFP is a fluorescent protein published in 2013, derived from Herbaspirillum frisingense.
   4228..4299    +  terminator     rrnB T1 terminator: transcription terminator T1 from the E. coli rrnB gene
   4315..4342    +  terminator     T7Te terminator: phage T7 early transcription terminator
   4349..4369    +  misc_feature   BioBrick suffix: universal suffix for all parts
   4374..4468    +  terminator     lambda t0 terminator: transcription terminator from phage lambda
   4516..23      +  promoter       cat promoter (across the origin): promoter of the E. coli cat gene encoding chloramphenicol acetyltransferase
