[The description below was written by a language model from this plasmid's Addgene catalogue record and pLannotate feature annotations shown in this document.]
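Description:
MYMH 467 is a bacterial expression plasmid built on the pSEVA-331Bb backbone, a broad-host-range vector adapted to BioBrick-style cloning. Replication depends on the pBBR1 oriV together with its cognate Rep protein, which allows maintenance in diverse Gram-negative bacteria. An incP oriT permits conjugative mobilisation from a suitable donor strain. Selection is by chloramphenicol resistance, conferred by the cat gene under its own promoter. The record lists the plasmid as high copy and propagated in an E. coli cloning strain.

The payload is a two-reporter cassette for measuring terminator strength. According to the insert name, the constitutive synthetic promoter J23104 drives mCherry, followed by the natural terminator ECK120051401 and then GFP. The automated annotation labels the promoter region as a fragment of the related Anderson-family promoter J23119, which probably reflects sequence similarity within that family. It does not annotate the test terminator, which would lie in the short gap between the two reporter coding sequences. It also assigns the downstream reading frame to a fluorescent protein called hfriFP, whereas the catalogue describes it as GFP. The record does not resolve this discrepancy. In this design, transcripts that read through the inserted terminator produce green fluorescence, so the green-to-red ratio reports termination efficiency. Downstream rrnB T1, T7Te and lambda t0 terminators, plus an upstream rrnB T1, insulate the cassette from the backbone.

The plasmid belongs to a toolkit of characterised parts for controlling gene expression in Acetobacteraceae. The depositor notes low expression.
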