Addgene plasmid #138071: MYMH 467
Purpose: Natural Terminator ECK120051401 inserted between mCherry and GFP
Depositing lab: Meng How Tan. Depositing organization: Nanyang Technological University (NTU). Publication: An Expanded Synthetic Biology Toolkit for Gene Expression Control in Acetobacteraceae. Teh MY, Ooi KH, Danny Teo SX, Bin Mansoor ME, Shaun Lim WZ, Tan MH. ACS Synth Biol. 2019 Apr 19;8(4):708-723. doi: 10.1021/acssynbio.8b00168. Epub 2019 Mar 22. PubMed 30865830.
Backbone
  Vector backbone: pSEVA-331Bb
  Vector type: Bacterial Expression
Growth in bacteria
  Bacterial resistance: Chloramphenicol, 25 μg/mL
  Growth temperature: 37°C
  Growth strain: DH5alpha
  Copy number: High Copy
Gene/Insert
  Gene/Insert name: J23104-mCherry-51401-GFP-pSEVA-331Bb
  Species: Synthetic
  Cloning method: Restriction Enzyme; 5′ cloning site Unknown (unknown if destroyed)
Terms and licenses: Academic/Nonprofit Terms; Industry Terms: Not Available to Industry
Depositor comments: Low expression
How to cite: MYMH 467 was a gift from Meng How Tan (Addgene plasmid # 138071 ; http://n2t.net/addgene:138071 ; RRID:Addgene_138071)
